>Addgene plasmid #235593 | EF1a-TET1-dCas9 | addgene full sequence | sequence record 467826 | Addgene NGS Result
TTGAGATCCTTTTTTTCTGCGCGTAATCTGCTGCTTGCAAACAAAAAAACCACCGCTACCAGCGGTGGTT
TGTTTGCCGGATCAAGAGCTACCAACTCTTTTTCCGAAGGTAACTGGCTTCAGCAGAGCGCAGATACCAA
ATACTGTTCTTCTAGTGTAGCCGTAGTTAGGCCACCACTTCAAGAACTCTGTAGCACCGCCTACATACCT
CGCTCTGCTAATCCTGTTACCAGTGGCTGCTGCCAGTGGCGATAAGTCGTGTCTTACCGGGTTGGACTCA
AGACGATAGTTACCGGATAAGGCGCAGCGGTCGGGCTGAACGGGGGGTTCGTGCACACAGCCCAGCTTGG
AGCGAACGACCTACACCGAACTGAGATACCTACAGCGTGAGCTATGAGAAAGCGCCACGCTTCCCGAAGG
GAGAAAGGCGGACAGGTATCCGGTAAGCGGCAGGGTCGGAACAGGAGAGCGCACGAGGGAGCTTCCAGGG
GGAAACGCCTGGTATCTTTATAGTCCTGTCGGGTTTCGCCACCTCTGACTTGAGCGTCGATTTTTGTGAT
GCTCGTCAGGGGGGCGGAGCCTATGGAAAAACGCCAGCAACGCGGCCTTTTTACGGTTCCTGGCCTTTTG
CTGGCCTTTTGCTCACATGTTCTTTCCTGCGTTATCCCCTGATTCTGTGGATAACCGTATTACCGCCTTT
GAGTGAGCTGATACCGCTCGCCGCAGCCGAACGACCGAGCGCAGCGAGTCAGTGAGCGAGGAAGCGGAAG
AGCGCCCAATACGCAAACCGCCTCTCCCCGCGCGTTGGCCGATTCATTAATGCAGCGGATCCAGACATGA
TAAGATACATTGATGAGTTTGGACAAACCACAACTAGAATGCAGTGAAAAAAATGCTTTATTTGTGAAAT
TTGTGATGCTATTGCTTTATTTGTAACCATTATAAGCTGCAATAAACAAGTTAGCTTTTTGCAAAAGCCT
AGGCCTCCAAAAAAGCCTCCTCACTACTTCTGGAATAGCTCAGAGGCCGAGGCGGCCTCGGCCTCTGCAT
AAATAAAAAAAATTAGTCAGCCATGGGGCGGAGAATGGGCGGAACTGGGCGGAGTTAGGGGCGGGATGGG
CGGAGTTAGGGGCGGGACTATGGTTGCTGACTAATTGAGATGCGGATCCGCTGGCACGACAGGTTTCCCG
ACTGGAAAGCGGGCAGTGAGCGCAACGCAATTAATGTGAGTTAGCTCACTCATTAGGCACCCCAGGCTTT
ACACTTTATGCTTCCGGCTCGTATGTTGTGTGGAATTGTGAGCGGATAACAATTTCACACAGGAAACAGC
TATGACCATGATTACGCCAAGCTTGGGCTGCAGGTCGAGGGATCTCCATAAGAGAAGAGGGACAGCTATG
ACTGGGAGTAGTCAGGAGAGGAGGAAAAATCTGGCTAGTAAAACATGTAAGGAAAATTTTAGGGATGTTA
AAGAAAAAAATAACACAAAACAAAATATAAAAAAAATCTAACCTCAAGTCAAGGCTTTTCTATGGAATAA
GGAATGGACAGCAGGGGGCTGTTTCATATACTGATGACCTCTTTATAGCCAACCTTTGTTCATGGCAGCC
AGCATATGGGCATATGTTGCCAAACTCTAAACCAAATACTCATTCTGATGTTTTAAATGATTTGCCCTCC
CATATGTCCTTCCGAGTGAGAGACACAAAAAATTCCAACACACTATTGCAATGAAAATAAATTTCCTTTA
TTAGCCAGAAGTCAGATGCTCAAGGGGCTTCATGATGTCCCCATAATTTTTGGCAGAGGGAAAAAGATCT
CAGTGGTATTTGTGAGCCAGGGCATTGGCCACACCAGCCACCACCTTCTGATAGGCAGCCTGCACCTGAG
GAGTGCGGCCGCTTTACTAATTAAGCTTGTGCCCCAGTTTGCTAGGGAGGTCGCAGTATCTGGCCACTGC
CACCTCGTGCTGCTCGACGTAGGTCTCGTTGTTGGCCTCCTTGATTCTTTCCAGTCTGTAGTCCACATAG
TAGACGCCAGGCATCTTGAGGTTCTTAGCGGGTTTCTTGGATCTATATGTGGTCTTGATGTTTGCGATCA
GATGGCTCCCGCCCACGAGCTTCAGGGCCATGTCGTTTCTGCCTTCCAGGCCGCCGTCAGCGGGGTACAG
CGTCTCGGTGAAGGCCTCCCAGCCGAGTGTTTTCTTCTGCATCACAGGGCCGTTGGATGTGAAGTTCACC
CCTCTGATCTTGACGTTGTAGATGAGGCAGCCGTCCTGGAGGCTGGTGTCCTGGGTAGCGGTCAGCACGC
CCCCGTCTTCGTATGTGGTGACTCTCTCCCATGTGAAGCCCTCAGGGAAGGACTGCTTGAAGAAGTCGGG
GATGCCCTGGGTGTGGTTGATGAAGGTCTTGCTGCCGTAGAGGAAGCTAGTAGCCAGGATGTCGAAGGCG
AAGGGGAGAGGGCCGCCCTCGACCACCTTGATTCTCATGGTCTGGGTGCCCTCGTAGGGCTTGCCTTCGC
CCTCGGATGTGCACTTGAAGTGATGGTTGTCCACGGTGCCCTCCATGTACAGCTTCATGTGCATGTTCTC
CTTAATCAGCTCGCTAGGTCCAGGGTTCTCCTCCACGTCTCCAGCCTGCTTCAGCAGGCTGAAGTTAGTA
GCCCCACTACCTCCCACCTTCCTCTTCTTTTTCGGATCTACTTTTCGTTTTTTCTTTGGGTCTACCTTTC
TCTTCTTTTTTGGCGAGCCTCCGCCACCATCCCCTCCGAGCTGTGAGAGGTCAATCCGAGTTTCGTAAAG
TCCGGTGATGCTCTGGTGGATGAGGGTGGCGTCCAGCACTTCTTTGGTGGAGGTATAGCGTTTCCGGTCG
ATGGTGGTGTCGAAGTACTTGAATGCGGCAGGGGCACCAAGATTGGTGAGGGTGAACAGGTGGATGATAT
TCTCAGCCTGCTCCCGAATTGGTTTGTCTCTGTGCTTATTGTATGCGCTAAGGACTTTATCGAGGTTGGC
ATCAGCGAGAATGACGCGTTTAGAAAACTCGGAAATCTGCTCAATGATCTCGTCCAGATAATGCTTATGC
TGCTCCACAAACAGTTGCTTTTGCTCGTTGTCCTCGGGGCTCCCCTTCAGCTTCTCGTAATGGCTTGCAA
GGTAGAGGAAATTCACGTACTTGGAGGGGAGAGCCAGCTCATTACCCTTCTGAAGTTCGCCAGCGGAGGC
GAGCATCCGCTTCCGCCCATTCTCCAGTTCGAACAGGCTATACTTTGGGAGCTTGATGATAAGGTCCTTC
TTGACTTCCTTGTAACCTTTGGCTTCGAGAAAGTCAATTGGGTTCTTCTCGAAGGAGCTGCGCTCCATAA
TGGTGATACCCAGCAGTTCCTTCACGCTCTTGAGCTTCTTAGACTTTCCTTTTTCCACCTTAGCCACGAC
CAGGACAGAATAAGCCACAGTTGGTGAATCGAATCCGCCGTACTTCTTAGGGTCCCAATCCTTCTTCCTT
GCAATGAGCTTGTCGGAGTTGCGCTTGGGGAGGATTGATTCCTTAGAAAAGCCTCCGGTTTGCACCTCGG
TTTTCTTCACGATGTTCACTTGAGGCATAGAAAGCACTTTGCGCACGGTAGCGAAATCTCTGCCCTTGTC
CCACACGATTTCGCCAGTCTCCCCATTAGTCTCGATGAGCGGCCTCTTCCGGATCTCACCGTTTGCAAGG
GTGATTTCGGTCTTGAAGAAATTCATGATGTTGCTGTAGAAGAAGTACTTTGCGGTGGCCTTTCCGATCT
CCTGCTCAGATTTGGCAATCATCTTGCGCACGTCGTAGACCTTGTAGTCTCCGTACACGAACTCGCTTTC
CAGCTTTGGGTACTTCTTGATCAGGGCGGTTCCCACCACGGCATTCAGATATGCGTCATGAGCATGATGA
TAGTTATTGATCTCCCGCACTTTGTAGAATTGAAAGTCCTTTCTGAAATCGCTGACCAGCTTGGACTTCA
GGGTAATCACCTTCACCTCGCGGATAAGTTTGTCGTTTTCGTCGTACTTGGTATTCATGCGTGAGTCAAG
GATTTGGGCGACATGTTTAGTAATCTGCCGAGTCTCCACAAGTTGCCGTTTAATGAATCCTGCTTTGTCC
AGTTCGCTCAGTCCGCCCCTCTCAGCCTTAGTGAGATTGTCGAACTTCCGCTGAGTGATCAGCTTTGCGT
TCAGAAGCTGGCGCCAATAGTTCTTCATCTTTTTCACGACTTCCTCTGAGGGCACGTTATCTGACTTTCC
CCGGTTCTTGTCTGAGCGAGTCAGCACCTTATTGTCAATTGAGTCGTCTTTGAGGAAGCTCTGAGGGACG
ATGGCGTCCACGTCGTAGTCTGAGAGCCTGTTGATATCAAGCTCTTGGTCCACATACATATCGCGTCCAT
TTTGAAGGTAGTACAGATAGAGCTTCTCATTCTGAAGCTGGGTGTTTTCCACCGGGTGCTCTTTAAGGAT
CTGTGACCCGAGCTCCTTAATCCCTTCCTCAATTCTTTTCATCCGCTCCCTGCTGTTCTTCTGTCCCTTC
TGGGTAGTCTGGTTTTCCCTGGCCATCTCGATGACAATGTTCTCTGGTTTATGGCGACCCATCACCTTGA
CCAGCTCGTCCACGACTTTCACGGTCTGGAGAATACCCTTCTTAATAGCGGGTGAACCAGCCAGATTTGC
GATATGCTCGTGCAGTGAGTCACCTTGTCCAGACACTTGGGCCTTCTGGATGTCCTCCTTAAAGGTCAGG
GAATCATCATGGATAAGTTGCATGAAGTTGCGATTAGCGAATCCGTCGCTTTTAAGGAAATCAAGAATGG
TCTTTCCGCTCTGTTTGTCCCGGATTCCGTTGATGAGTTTGCGGCTAAGGCGTCCCCATCCGGTATATCT
TCTCCGTTTAAGTTGCTTCATCACTTTATCGTCGAACAGATGGGCGTAGGTCTTAAGCCTCTCCTCGATC
ATTTCCCGGTCCTCGAACAGAGTGAGAGTCAGGACAATGTCCTCAAGGATGTCCTCGTTCTCCTCATTGT
CCAGAAAATCCTTGTCCTTGATGATCTTAAGCAGATCATGGTAGGTACCCAGGCTTGCGTTGAACCGATC
TTCGACCCCGCTAATCTCCACAGAGTCGAAGCATTCAATTTTCTTGAAATAGTCCTCCTTCAGCTGCTTC
ACGGTCACCTTTCTATTGGTCTTGAACAGAAGGTCCACAATTGCCTTCTTTTGTTCGCCTGACAGGAATG
CGGGCTTCCTCATCCCTTCGGTGACATATTTCACCTTGGTCAGCTCGTTGTACACGGTAAAGTACTCGTA
GAGCAGGGAATGTTTCGGCAGGACCTTCTCATTGGGGAGGTTCTTATCGAAGTTAGTCATCCGTTCGATG
AATGACTGAGCGCTGGCTCCCTTGTCCACCACCTCTTCGAAGTTCCAGGGAGTGATAGTTTCTTCTGACT
TTCTGGTCATCCAAGCAAACCGGCTATTTCCTCTGGCGAGGGGTCCCACGTAGTAGGGGATGCGGAAAGT
GAGAATTTTCTCAATCTTCTCCCTGTTGTCCTTAAGAAAGGGGTAGAAGTCCTCTTGGCGCCGAAGGATG
GCGTGAAGCTCCCCAAGATGGATCTGGTGGGGAATGCTCCCATTGTCGAAAGTGCGCTGCTTCCGCAGCA
GATCCTCCCGATTCAGTTTCACGAGGAGCTCTTCGGTGCCGTCCATCTTCTCAAGGATAGGTTTGATAAA
CTTATAAAATTCCTCTTGGGAGGCACCTCCGTCGATGTAGCCGGCGTATCCATTCTTTGACTGGTCAAAG
AAGATTTCCTTGTACTTCTCCGGAAGCTGCTGCCGGACGAGTGCCTTAAGCAGGGTCAGGTCCTGGTGGT
GCTCATCATACCGCTTAATCATTGAAGCTGAAAGAGGGGCCTTGGTGATTTCAGTGTTCACGCGGAGAAT
GTCAGACAGCAGGATGGCGTCAGAAAGATTCTTAGCAGCAAGGAAAAGGTCGGCGTATTGGTCACCGATC
TGGGCCAGGAGGTTGTCGAGATCGTCATCATAGGTGTCCTTGGACAGTTGCAGCTTGGCATCCTCTGCCA
GGTCGAAATTAGACTTGAAATTGGGAGTCAGCCCAAGTGAAAGAGCAATCAGGTTCCCGAACAGTCCATT
TTTCTTTTCACCCGGCAGCTGAGCGATAAGATTCTCAAGTCTGCGGCTCTTTGACAGCCGGGCTGACAGA
ATGGCCTTGGCATCGACTCCGCTTGCATTGATGGGGTTCTCTTCAAAGAGCTGGTTGTAAGTCTGCACCA
GCTGGATGAACAGTTTATCCACATCGCTATTGTCAGGATTGAGGTCGCCCTCGATCAGGAAGTGGCCTCT
GAACTTGATCATGTGGGCCAGGGCCAGGTAGATAAGCCGGAGGTCTGCCTTGTCGGTTGAGTCCACCAGC
TTTTTGCGAAGATGGTAGATGGTTGGGTATTTCTCGTGATAGGCCACCTCGTCGACGATATTACCGAAGA
TGGGATGCCGTTCATGCTTCTTATCCTCTTCCACGAGGAATGATTCTTCCAGCCTATGGAAGAAGCTGTC
GTCGACCTTTGCCATTTCGTTGGAGAATATCTCTTGAAGGTAACAAATCCGGTTCTTCCTCCTGGTGTAC
CGCCGTCTAGCAGTCCGCTTGAGGCGGGTTGCTTCAGCGGTCTCCCCTGAATCAAAGAGGAGAGCTCCGA
TCAGATTTTTCTTGATGGAATGCCGGTCGGTGTTCCCGAGCACCTTGAACTTCTTAGAGGGCACCTTGTA
CTCGTCAGTGATCACGGCCCACCCGACGCTATTAGTCCCGATGGCCAGTCCGATAGAATACTTCTTGTCC
ATCTCAGATGGTTCAGTGCTGGTCCCAGGGGCAGATCCTTCACTTGGTTCGGTTGACGTGCCTTCTTCGG
TGGAAGTAGGGCTTCCAGCTGGGGAACCAGGCGCACTACCTTCAGATGGTTCTGTGGAGGTACCAGGGCC
TGACTCGGGCGTTGCGGATTCGCTGGTGCCTTCTTCAGTAGATGTTGGGGACCCGGCAGGAGACCCTCCA
CTTGGTGGGGGTGCGCCAGAGCTCGGCCCTCCGACCCAATGGTTATAGGGCCCCGCAACGTGTGTGAGAG
CATAAGGGGACACGGTGACAACATTGTCATGGGTTAATGTTAATGCTTTATGAGAAGGAATTTGGTTCAA
TTCATTTACTTCAGAGGACTGTTCTGGACCTTCATTAGCTGCCTGGTCTTTTTGCTCTGAGGCCTTCATT
TTCTTATTCTTAGCTTCTTTAGCCTCAAACTTAATCTTGTTTAGTTCAAAACCATGTTGGGGCTTATTTA
GGTTTTTGTGCTGGTAAAAGACAAGGGAGAGGCGGGTTGGATGATTACGGTTGGGGTGCTCAACAGGAGT
GGTAGCGTGCAGCTCTCGCCGGGCACACTCAATCAAAACCGAGCCGTGAGCAGGTGCGATGGCCACCCCA
CCAATATTTGCATCCAAAAAGATGTGCTCACTGTCTGACCAATACTCATCAATGTGGGGCAATTTCTCCT
CAGCAGGTGACAGGGGGTCATCAGATAGGGGTTCGTCTGATGGAGGCTCATCTGCTTCAGAATGCTGCTC
ATCTTCTTCCATTGGAGAAGAGGCAAGGTCTTGAGGAGAGGTGAGGAAGGAGGGCTGGTGGTTTGGCTGA
TGAGGCGTTAGCGGCTCAGTCACACCAGTGGAAGGCTCAGAATTAATGAGGGGCTCCATCACAGGAGCAG
ACAGGGTGGGGAGAGGAGCCACTTCGCCAAGCTGTGAAATGCCAGGGCCATCAGCAGCTGCAGCATTGGC
ACCACTGAGTCTTCCCGAAGGCATCGTACAGTGGGGAGTGCTGCTTCTTTCTGAAAACCCGCATGAGGCT
GTTGCGTCATTCTTCAGTGGAGCTGGTGTGGCTGAAGCAGTCTTCGGGGACCAGGAGAAGCCTGGAGATG
CCTCTTTCACTGGGTGAGGAGCGGATGGCATCAGCGAATAAGTTTTAGTGTTGTCTGAACTTTTTAAGAT
AAAATGGGGTTCGGTTTCACTTTTTACTTCAGGTTGCACGGTCTCAGTGTTACTCCCTAAGGTTGGCAGT
GACGAAGGCTTACTGTTGTTTGTTGTTGTTGAGTTATTCTTCCGCTTGATTCGGGGAATAGGTTTCTTTT
CCACTGCCCTTATCTTATGTGCAAGAACCTCTGTCATCATCGCAGCCCTCTTCTTTCCAGAACGGGGAAC
AGGCTGAGTGAAACACGTTCTTTTTTTGCGGCGGGGTGCCAGGACCTCGATGGCCCCAGATTTGATCTTG
GCTTCCATTCCTTCCTTGGAGCCAAACTCATCTGTGTCTGAAAGCTTATAAAGAGGTAGCACATGGAGCT
GCTCATCTTGAGGAATAACACCCAAAGAGCGGTTATCTTCTCGAGTTAAGGTACAAACCACAGTGCTTCC
ATTATTCATGTTGTGAATGTCCCTGTGGGGATGAGCACAGAAGTCCAGGCAAGCAGTGACCCCAGAGAAG
GGTCGACCTTCCTTGCTGCCAAGCCGACATTCTCGGGCAACATTTTCATATTCCACCTGATTTTGGTAAG
CTACTGGAGCATACTGCTTATAAATTGGAGCTAATCGTGTAGCCAAACTCTGTAAGTTATCTTCAAGGTT
TTTTTCATGTAAGGGAGAGCTTGGATCAATTCTAAATCTTCTGGGGCTTGGGCTTCTACCAAACTTACAG
CCATTAAAGTACATACTCCATGAACAGCCAAAAGAGAATGAAGCTCCACAAGTCTCTGGATCAATTCCTT
GACATGTACAGGTACGATTTTCATTGAGGGTGCATCTTCTGTCGGTAGGGTGCCCATTGTATGACTTTAG
ATTCTCTGTGAGCTCTGTGTATAGCCGGTCGGCCATTGGAAGAGGGATGCCATCCCACACCATGATGAGC
ACCACCATCACAGCAGTTGGACAGTGGTGGCCTGTACGCTGCCGGACCAAACAAAGAACTTTTTCTTCAT
CACTGCTTCTTCTTAAAACCCACTTAGCAATTGGACACCCATGAGAGCTTTTCCCTTCTTTACCGGTGTA
CACTACTATTTCTATCCTTATTGCGTTTCCTTTTTGACCATACCTATTCTCCATGATTTCCCTGACAGCA
GCAACACTTGGTCCTGCCCCAAGGTGTGTATAATATGGGCCTTTGTCTTTTTGTATAACTCGATCAAGAC
AGCTGCAGGTGGGCAGGGCCATGGTGGCGCAGAATTCTCACGACACCTGAAATGGAAGAAAAAAACTTTG
AACCACTGTCTGAGGCTTGAGAATGAACCAAGATCCAAACTCAAAAAGGGCAAATTCCAAGGAGAATTAC
ATCAAGTGCCAAGCTGGCCTAACTTCAGTCTCCACCCACTCAGTGTGGGGAAACTCCATCGCATAAAACC
CCTCCCCCCAACCTAAAGACGACGTACTCCAAAAGCTCGAGAACTAATCGAGGTGCCTGGACGGCGCCCG
GTACTCCGTGGAGTCACATGAAGCGACGGCTGAGGACGGAAAGGCCCTTTTCCTTTGTGTGGGTGACTCA
CCCGCCCGCTCTCCCGAGCGCCGCGTCCTCCATTTTGAGCTCCCTGCAGCAGGGCCGGGAAGCGGCCATC
TTTCCGCTCACGCAACTGGTGCCGACCGGGCCAGCCTTGCCGCCCAGGGCGGGGCGATACACGGCGGCGC
GAGGCCAGGCACCAGAGCAGGCCGGCCAGCTTGAGACTACCCCCGTCCGATTCTCGGTGGCCGCGCTCGC
AGGCCCCGCCTCGCCGAACATGTGCGCTGGGACGCACGGGCCCCGTCGCCGCCCGCGGCCCCAAAAACCG
AAATACCAGTGTGCAGATCTTGGCCCGCATTTACAAGACTATCTTGCCAGAAAAAAAGCGTCGCAGCAGG
TCATCAAAAATTTTAAATGGCTAGAGACTTATCGAAAGCAGCGAGACAGGCGCGAAGGTGCCACCAGATT
CGCACGCGGCGGCCCCAGCGCCCAGGCCAGGCCTCAACTCAAGCACGAGGCGAAGGGGCTCCTTAAGCGC
AAGGCCTCGAACTCTCCCACCCACTTCCAACCCGAAGCTCGGGATCAAGAATCACGTACTGCAGCCAGGT
GGAAGTAATTCAAGGCACGCAAGGGCCATAACCCGTAAAGAGGCCAGGCCCGCGGGAACCACACACGGCA
CTTACCTGTGTTCTGGCGGCAAACCCGTTGCGAAAAAGAACGTTCACGGCGACTACTGCACTTATATACG
GTTCTCCCCCACCCTCGGGAAAAAGGCGGAGCCAGTACACGACATCACTTTCCCAGTTTACCCCGCGCCA
CCTTCTCTAGGCACCGGTTCAATTGCCGACCCCTCCCCCCAACTTCTCGGGGACTGTGGGCGATGTGCGC
TCTGCCCACTGACGGGCACCGGAGCCACTAGTCAATAATCAATGTCGACCCAGGTGGCACTTTTCGGGGA
AATGTGCGCGGAACCCCTATTTGTTTATTTTTCTAAATACATTCAAATATGTATCCGCTCATGAGACAAT
AACCCTGATAAATGCTTCAATAATATTGAAAAAGGAAGAGTATGAGTATTCAACATTTCCGTGTCGCCCT
TATTCCCTTTTTTGCGGCATTTTGCCTTCCTGTTTTTGCTCACCCAGAAACGCTGGTGAAAGTAAAAGAT
GCTGAAGATCAGTTGGGTGCACGAGTGGGTTACATCGAACTGGATCTCAACAGCGGTAAGATCCTTGAGA
GTTTTCGCCCCGAAGAACGTTTTCCAATGATGAGCACTTTTAAAGTTCTGCTATGTGGCGCGGTATTATC
CCGTATTGACGCCGGGCAAGAGCAACTCGGTCGCCGCATACACTATTCTCAGAATGACTTGGTTGAGTAC
TCACCAGTCACAGAAAAGCATCTTACGGATGGCATGACAGTAAGAGAATTATGCAGTGCTGCCATAACCA
TGAGTGATAACACTGCGGCCAACTTACTTCTGACAACGATCGGAGGACCGAAGGAGCTAACCGCTTTTTT
GCACAACATGGGGGATCATGTAACTCGCCTTGATCGTTGGGAACCGGAGCTGAATGAAGCCATACCAAAC
GACGAGCGTGACACCACGATGCCTGTAGCAATGGCAACAACGTTGCGCAAACTATTAACTGGCGAACTAC
TTACTCTAGCTTCCCGGCAACAATTAATAGACTGGATGGAGGCGGATAAAGTTGCAGGACCACTTCTGCG
CTCGGCCCTTCCGGCTGGCTGGTTTATTGCTGATAAATCTGGAGCCGGTGAGCGTGGGTCTCGCGGTATC
ATTGCAGCACTGGGGCCAGATGGTAAGCCCTCCCGTATCGTAGTTATCTACACGACGGGGAGTCAGGCAA
CTATGGATGAACGAAATAGACAGATCGCTGAGATAGGTGCCTCACTGATTAAGCATTGGTAACTGTCAGA
CCAAGTTTACTCATATATACTTTAGATTGATTTAAAACTTCATTTTTAATTTAAAAGGATCTAGGTGAAG
ATCCTTTTTGATAATCTCATGACCAAAATCCCTTAACGTGAGTTTTCGTTCCACTGAGCGTCAGACCCCG
TAGAAAAGATCAAAGGATCTTC
Features (pLannotate 1.2.2; 19 found; start..end, strand, type, name):
      1..589     +  rep_origin     ori: high-copy-number ColE1/pMB1/pBR322/pUC origin of replication
    772..826     +  CDS            lacI (fragment): lac repressor; lacI; The lac repressor binds to the lac operator to inhibit transcription in E. coli. This inhibition can be relieved by adding lactose or isopropyl-β-D-thiogalactopyranoside (IPTG).
    828..962     -  polyA_signal   SV40 poly(A) signal: SV40 polyadenylation signal
    982..1117    -  rep_origin     SV40 ori: SV40 origin of replication
   1141..1163    -  promoter       SV40 promoter (fragment): SV40 enhancer and early promoter
   1170..1209    +  CDS            lacI (fragment): lac repressor; lacI; The lac repressor binds to the lac operator to inhibit transcription in E. coli. This inhibition can be relieved by adding lactose or isopropyl-β-D-thiogalactopyranoside (IPTG).
   1222..1243    +  protein_bind   CAP binding site: CAP binding activates transcription in the presence of cAMP. E. coli catabolite activator protein
   1258..1288    +  promoter       lac promoter: promoter for the E. coli lac operon
   1292..1314    +  protein_bind   lac operator (fragment): The lac repressor binds to the lac operator to inhibit transcription in E. coli. This inhibition can be relieved by adding lactose or isopropyl-β-D-thiogalactopyranoside (IPTG). lac repressor encoded by lacI
   1697..1752    -  polyA_signal   β-globin poly(A) signal: rabbit β-globin polyadenylation signal (Gil and Proudfoot, 1987)
   1823..1894    -  CDS            HBB (fragment): HBB_PONPY - Experimental evidence at transcript level: Swiss-Prot protein existence level 2. Involved in oxygen transport from the lung to the various peripheral tissues. From Pongo pygmaeus (Bornean orangutan).
   1908..2605    -  CDS            TagBFP (fragment): monomeric blue fluorescent protein mammalian codon-optimized
   2723..2743    -  CDS            SV40 NLS: nuclear localization signal of SV40 (simian virus 40) large T antigen
   2759..6862    -  CDS            cas9: CAS9_STRP1 - Also known as csn1 From Streptococcus pyogenes serotype M1.
   7103..9256    -  CDS            TET1 (fragment): TET1_HUMAN - Also known as CXXC6, KIAA1676, LCX. Experimental evidence at protein level: Swiss-Prot protein existence level 1. Dioxygenase that catalyzes the conversion of the modified genomic base 5-methylcytosine (5mC) into 5-hydroxymethylcytosine (5hmC) and plays a key role in active DNA demethylation. Also mediates subsequent conversion of 5hmC into 5-formylcytosine (5fC), and conversion of 5fC to 5-carboxylcytosine (5caC). Conversion of 5mC into 5hmC, 5fC and 5caC probably constitutes the first step in cytosine demethylation. Methylation at the C5 position of cytosine bases is an epigenet
   9278..10456   -  promoter       EF-1α promoter: strong constitutive promoter for human elongation factor EF-1α
  10457..10476   -  enhancer       CMV enhancer (fragment): human cytomegalovirus immediate early enhancer
  10507..10611   +  promoter       AmpR promoter: bla
  10612..11472   +  CDS            AmpR: β-lactamase; bla; confers resistance to ampicillin, carbenicillin, and related antibiotics
