[The description below was written by a language model from this plasmid's Addgene catalogue record and pLannotate feature annotations shown in this document.]
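Description:
EF1a-TET1-dCas9 is a mammalian expression plasmid of about 11.6 kb, built on a pEF1a backbone, for CRISPR-based targeted epigenome editing. It is maintained in E. coli through a high-copy ColE1/pUC-type origin and selected with ampicillin via a β-lactamase (AmpR) gene under its own promoter. The backbone also carries an SV40 origin with a fragment of the SV40 early promoter and an SV40 polyadenylation signal. Remnants of lac regulatory sequence (CAP site, lac promoter and operator, small lacI fragments) appear to be cloning-vector leftovers rather than functional parts of the payload. No mammalian selection marker is annotated.

The payload is a single fusion open reading frame of roughly 6.5 kb, assembled by Gibson cloning and driven by the strong constitutive human EF-1α promoter. A short fragment of CMV enhancer lies just upstream of this promoter. From N- to C-terminus the fusion contains the catalytic domain of human TET1, Streptococcus pyogenes Cas9 in its nuclease-dead form (per the catalogue entry; the feature table simply labels it cas9), nuclear localization sequence, and TagBFP. The record describes the localization sequence as 3xNLS, whereas only one SV40 NLS is annotated. Transcripts are terminated by a rabbit β-globin poly(A) signal. TET1 is a dioxygenase that oxidizes 5-methylcytosine to 5-hydroxymethylcytosine and further products, initiating active DNA demethylation. Tethering its catalytic domain to dCas9 lets a separately supplied guide RNA direct demethylation to a chosen locus without cutting the DNA, while the blue fluorescent tag marks expressing cells. No guide RNA cassette is annotated on this plasmid. The associated publication concerns CRISPR activation for assessing gene editing products in human pluripotent stem cells, which suggests use in relieving methylation-based silencing at targeted genes.
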