Addgene plasmid #235593: EF1a-TET1-dCas9
Purpose: Tet1CD fused to N-terminus of dCas9
Depositing lab: Ting Zhou. Publication: Leveraging CRISPR activation for rapid assessment of gene editing products in human pluripotent stem cells. Wu Y, Zhong A, Evangelisti A, Sidharta M, Danwei H, Studer L, Zhou T. Stem Cell Reports. 2025 Apr 25:102499. doi: 10.1016/j.stemcr.2025.102499. PubMed 40345204.
Backbone
  Vector backbone: pEF1a
  Vector type: Mammalian Expression, CRISPR
Growth in bacteria
  Bacterial resistance: Ampicillin, 100 μg/mL
  Growth temperature: 37°C
  Growth strain: DH5alpha
  Copy number: High Copy
Gene/Insert
  Gene/Insert name: TET1-dCas9
  Species: H. sapiens (human); SpCas9 is from Streptococcus pyogenes
  Insert size (bp): 6510
  Entrez Gene: TET1 (a.k.a. CXXC6, LCX, bA119F7.1)
  Promoter: EF1a
  Tag / fusion protein: TET1 CD (N terminal on insert); 3xNLS (C terminal on insert); tagBFP (C terminal on insert)
  Cloning method: Gibson Cloning
  Sequencing primers: 5′ TCAAGCCTCAGACAGTGGTTC; 3′ CCCATATGTCCTTCCGAGTG
Terms and licenses: Academic/Nonprofit Terms; Industry Terms: Not Available to Industry
Depositor comments: Please visit https://doi.org/10.1101/2024.09.29.615716 for bioRxiv preprint.
How to cite: EF1a-TET1-dCas9 was a gift from Ting Zhou (Addgene plasmid # 235593 ; http://n2t.net/addgene:235593 ; RRID:Addgene_235593)
